>Addgene plasmid #113023 | pST1374-GCN4-dCas9 | depositor full sequence | sequence record 213089 | pST1374-GCN4-dCas9 sequence 10602 bps
GACGGATCGGGAGATCTCCCGATCCCCTATGGTCGACTCTCAGTACAATCTGCTCTGATGCCGCATAGTT
AAGCCAGTATCTGCTCCCTGCTTGTGTGTTGGAGGTCGCTGAGTAGTGCGCGAGCAAAATTTAAGCTACA
ACAAGGCAAGGCTTGACCGACAATTGCATGAAGAATCTGCTTAGGGTTAGGCGTTTTGCGCTGCTTCGCG
ATGTACGGGCCAGATATACGCGTTGACATTGATTATTGACTAGTTATTAATAGTAATCAATTACGGGGTC
ATTAGTTCATAGCCCATATATGGAGTTCCGCGTTACATAACTTACGGTAAATGGCCCGCCTGGCTGACCG
CCCAACGACCCCCGCCCATTGACGTCAATAATGACGTATGTTCCCATAGTAACGCCAATAGGGACTTTCC
ATTGACGTCAATGGGTGGACTATTTACGGTAAACTGCCCACTTGGCAGTACATCAAGTGTATCATATGCC
AAGTACGCCCCCTATTGACGTCAATGACGGTAAATGGCCCGCCTGGCATTATGCCCAGTACATGACCTTA
TGGGACTTTCCTACTTGGCAGTACATCTACGTATTAGTCATCGCTATTACCATGGTGATGCGGTTTTGGC
AGTACATCAATGGGCGTGGATAGCGGTTTGACTCACGGGGATTTCCAAGTCTCCACCCCATTGACGTCAA
TGGGAGTTTGTTTTGGCACCAAAATCAACGGGACTTTCCAAAATGTCGTAACAACTCCGCCCCATTGACG
CAAATGGGCGGTAGGCGTGTACGGTGGGAGGTCTATATAAGCAGAGCTCTCTGGCTAACTAGAGAACCCA
CTGCTTACTGGCTTATCGAAATTAATACGACTCACTATAGGGAGACCCAAGCTGGCTAGCACCATGGGAC
CCAAGAAAAAACGCAAGGTGGAAGATCCTAAGAAAAAGCGGAAAGTGGACGGCATTGGTAGTGGGAGCAA
CGGCAGCAGCGGAGAGGAACTGCTGAGCAAGAACTACCACCTGGAAAACGAGGTGGCCAGACTGAAGAAA
GGCTCTGGCTCTGGCGGAAGCGGTTCTGGCGGATCAGGATCTGGAAGTGGCGGCTCTGGAAGCGGAGGTT
CTGGATCTGGCGAAGAACTGCTGTCTAAGAATTATCACCTCGAGAACGAAGTGGCTCGGCTCAAGAAAGG
CAGTGGCAGCGGAGGAAGTGGATCCGGCGGTAGTGGTAGTGGAAGCGGCGGATCCGGCTCAGGCGGATCT
GGTTCAGGGGAAGAACTCCTCTCCAAAAACTACCATCTCGAGAATGAGGTCGCCCGCCTGAAAAAAGGAT
CAGGTTCCGGTGGTTCTGGCAGCGGTGGTTCAGGCTCAGGCAGCGGCGGTAGCGGTAGCGGTGGAAGCGG
AAGCGGAGAAGAACTTCTCAGCAAAAATTACCACTTGGAGAATGAAGTTGCAAGACTCAAAAAAGGTTCC
GGCAGTGGCGGCAGCGGCAGCGGCGGATCTGGTAGTGGATCTGGTGGCAGTGGTTCAGGCGGAAGTGGTA
GCGGAGAGGAATTGCTCTCAAAGAACTATCATTTGGAGAACGAGGTTGCACGCTTGAAGAAAGGCAGCGG
ATCAGGCGGATCTGGCAGCGGTGGATCTGGTTCTGGATCCGGCGGCTCCGGTAGTGGTGGAAGTGGCTCT
GGGGAAGAATTGCTTAGCAAGAATTATCATCTTGAAAATGAGGTTGCCAGGCTTAAAAAAGGCAGTGGCT
CCGGCGGATCCGGAAGCGGAGGCAGCGGATCTGGATCTGGTGGTTCAGGATCTGGCGGTTCTGGTAGCGG
GGAAGAACTGTTGAGTAAAAACTATCACCTTGAGAACGAGGTCGCAAGGTTGAAAAAAGGATCCGGCTCT
GGCGGCTCCGGAAGTGGCGGATCTGGCTCCGGTAGCGGAGGATCAGGATCCGGCGGAAGCGGATCAGGCG
AGGAACTGCTTTCCAAAAATTACCACCTTGAAAACGAAGTCGCCCGCCTCAAGAAAGGTTCTGGCAGCGG
AGGCTCTGGCAGTGGTGGTAGCGGAAGTGGAAGTGGTGGCAGTGGTAGCGGTGGATCTGGAAGCGGCGAG
GAACTCCTGTCAAAGAATTACCATCTCGAAAACGAGGTCGCAAGGCTCAAGAAAGGCTCAGGATCAGGCG
GCTCTGGATCCGGCGGTTCTGGTTCCGGCTCAGGTGGAAGTGGATCTGGCGGCTCAGGTTCCGGCGAAGA
ATTGCTTTCCAAGAACTACCATTTGGAAAATGAAGTCGCTCGTTTGAAGAAAGGTTCAGGCTCCGGCCAG
CGGCCGCAAGGTGGAGGTGGACCCAAGAAGAAGCGCAAGGTGTCTAGAGACAAGAAATACTCTATTGGAC
TGGCTATCGGGACAAACTCCGTTGGCTGGGCCGTCATAACCGACGAGTATAAGGTGCCAAGCAAGAAATT
CAAGGTGCTGGGTAATACTGACCGCCATTCAATCAAGAAGAACCTGATCGGAGCACTCCTCTTCGACTCC
GGTGAAACCGCTGAAGCTACTCGGCTGAAGCGGACCGCAAGGCGGAGATACACCCGCCGCAAGAATCGGA
TATGTTATCTGCAAGAGATCTTTAGCAACGAAATGGCTAAGGTGGACGACTCCTTCTTTCACCGCCTGGA
AGAGAGCTTTCTGGTGGAGGAGGATAAGAAACACGAGAGGCACCCTATATTCGGAAATATCGTGGATGAG
GTGGCTTACCATGAAAAGTATCCTACAATCTACCATCTGAGGAAGAAGCTGGTGGACAGCACCGATAAAG
CAGACCTGAGGCTCATCTATCTGGCCCTGGCTCATATGATAAAGTTTAGAGGACACTTTCTGATCGAGGG
CGACCTGAATCCCGATAATTCCGATGTGGATAAACTCTTCATTCAACTGGTGCAGACATATAACCAACTG
TTCGAGGAGAATCCCATAAACGCTTCTGGTGTGGATGCCAAGGCTATTCTGTCCGCTCGGCTGTCCAAGT
CACGCAGACTGGAGAATCTGATTGCCCAACTGCCAGGAGAAAAGAAGAACGGCCTGTTTGGGAACCTCAT
CGCCCTGAGCCTGGGCCTGACACCTAACTTCAAGTCCAATTTTGATCTGGCCGAAGATGCTAAACTCCAG
CTCTCCAAGGACACCTATGACGATGATCTGGACAACCTGCTCGCACAGATAGGCGACCAGTACGCCGATC
TCTTTCTGGCTGCTAAGAATCTCTCCGACGCCATTCTGCTGAGCGACATACTCCGGGTCAACACTGAGAT
CACCAAAGCACCTCTGAGCGCCTCCATGATAAAACGCTATGATGAACACCATCAAGACCTGACTCTGCTC
AAAGCCCTCGTGAGGCAACAGCTGCCAGAGAAGTACAAAGAGATATTCTTCGACCAGAGCAAGAATGGAT
ATGCCGGATACATCGATGGCGGAGCATCACAGGAAGAATTTTACAAGTTCATCAAACCAATCCTCGAGAA
GATGGACGGTACTGAAGAGCTGCTGGTGAAGCTGAACAGGGAGGACCTGCTGAGGAAGCAGAGGACCTTT
GATAATGGCTCCATTCCACATCAGATACACCTGGGAGAGCTGCATGCAATCCTCCGCAGGCAGGAGGATT
TCTATCCTTTCCTGAAGGATAACCGGGAGAAGATAGAGAAGATCCTGACCTTCAGGATCCCTTATTACGT
CGGCCCTCTGGCTAGAGGCAACTCCCGCTTCGCTTGGATGACCAGGAAATCTGAGGAGACAATTACTCCT
TGGAACTTCGAAGAGGTCGTGGATAAGGGCGCAAGCGCCCAGTCATTCATCGAACGGATGACCAATTTCG
ATAAGAACCTGCCAAACGAGAAGGTCCTGCCCAAACATTCACTCCTGTACGAGTATTTCACCGTCTATAA
CGAGCTGACTAAAGTGAAGTACGTGACCGAGGGCATGAGGAAGCCTGCCTTCCTGTCCGGAGAGCAGAAG
AAGGCTATCGTTGATCTGCTCTTCAAGACTAATAGAAAGGTGACAGTGAAGCAGCTCAAGGAGGATTACT
TTAAGAAGATCGAATGCTTTGACTCAGTGGAAATCTCTGGCGTGGAGGACCGCTTTAATGCCAGCCTGGG
CACTTACCATGATCTGCTGAAGATAATCAAAGACAAAGATTTCCTCGATAATGAGGAGAACGAGGACATC
CTGGAAGATATCGTGCTGACCCTGACTCTGTTCGAGGATAGAGAGATGATCGAAGAGCGCCTGAAGACCT
ATGCCCATCTGTTTGACGATAAAGTCATGAAACAGCTCAAGCGGCGGCGCTACACTGGGTGGGGTAGACT
CTCCAGGAAACTCATAAACGGCATCCGCGACAAACAGAGCGGAAAGACCATCCTGGATTTCCTGAAATCC
GACGGATTCGCTAACAGGAACTTCATGCAACTGATTCACGATGACTCTCTGACATTTAAAGAGGACATCC
AGAAGGCACAGGTGAGCGGTCAAGGCGACAGCCTGCACGAGCACATCGCCAACCTCGCTGGATCACCCGC
CATAAAGAAGGGAATACTGCAGACAGTCAAGGTCGTGGACGAACTCGTCAAAGTGATGGGTCGGCACAAG
CCAGAGAATATCGTTATCGAAATGGCAAGGGAGAACCAAACCACCCAGAAGGGCCAGAAGAACTCTCGGG
AACGGATGAAAAGAATCGAAGAGGGAATTAAGGAGCTGGGATCTCAGATACTGAAGGAGCACCCTGTGGA
GAATACACAGCTCCAGAACGAGAAACTCTACCTGTACTACCTCCAGAACGGGCGGGACATGTACGTTGAC
CAGGAACTCGACATCAACCGGCTGTCCGATTATGACGTGGACGCTATTGTTCCACAGTCCTTCCTCAAAG
ATGACTCCATTGACAACAAGGTGCTGACCAGATCCGATAAGGCCCGCGGTAAGTCTGACAATGTTCCATC
AGAAGAGGTGGTCAAGAAGATGAAGAATTACTGGCGGCAGCTCCTCAACGCCAAACTGATCACCCAGCGG
AAGTTTGACAATCTGACTAAGGCAGAAAGAGGAGGTCTGAGCGAACTCGACAAGGCCGGCTTTATTAAGA
GGCAACTGGTCGAAACACGCCAGATTACCAAACACGTGGCACAAATCCTCGACTCTAGGATGAACACTAA
GTACGATGAGAACGATAAGCTGATCAGGGAAGTGAAAGTGATAACTCTGAAGAGCAAGCTGGTGTCTGAC
TTCCGGAAGGACTTTCAATTCTACAAAGTTCGCGAAATAAACAATTACCATCATGCTCACGATGCCTATC
TCAATGCTGTCGTTGGCACCGCCCTGATCAAGAAATACCCTAAACTGGAGTCTGAGTTCGTGTACGGTGA
CTATAAAGTCTACGATGTGAGGAAGATGATAGCAAAGTCTGAGCAAGAGATTGGCAAAGCCACCGCCAAG
TACTTCTTCTACTCTAATATCATGAATTTCTTTAAGACTGAGATAACCCTGGCTAACGGCGAAATCCGGA
AGCGCCCACTGATCGAAACAAACGGAGAAACAGGAGAAATCGTGTGGGATAAAGGCAGGGACTTCGCAAC
TGTGCGGAAGGTGCTGTCCATGCCACAAGTCAATATCGTGAAGAAGACCGAAGTGCAGACCGGCGGATTC
TCAAAGGAGAGCATCCTGCCAAAGCGGAACTCTGACAAGCTGATCGCCAGGAAGAAAGATTGGGACCCAA
AGAAGTATGGCGGTTTCGATTCCCCTACAGTGGCTTATTCCGTTCTGGTCGTGGCAAAAGTGGAGAAAGG
CAAGTCCAAGAAACTCAAGTCTGTTAAGGAGCTGCTCGGAATTACTATTATGGAGAGATCCAGCTTCGAG
AAGAATCCAATCGATTTCCTGGAAGCTAAGGGCTATAAAGAAGTGAAGAAAGATCTCATCATCAAACTGC
CCAAGTACTCTCTCTTTGAGCTGGAGAATGGTAGGAAGCGGATGCTGGCCTCCGCCGGAGAGCTGCAGAA
AGGAAACGAGCTGGCTCTGCCCTCCAAATACGTGAACTTCCTGTATCTGGCCTCCCACTACGAGAAACTC
AAAGGTAGCCCTGAAGACAATGAGCAGAAGCAACTCTTTGTTGAGCAACATAAACACTACCTGGACGAAA
TCATTGAACAGATTAGCGAGTTCAGCAAGCGGGTTATTCTGGCCGATGCAAACCTCGATAAAGTGCTGAG
CGCATATAATAAGCACAGGGACAAGCCAATTCGCGAACAAGCAGAGAATATTATCCACCTCTTTACTCTG
ACTAATCTGGGCGCTCCTGCTGCCTTCAAGTATTTCGATACAACTATTGACAGGAAGCGGTACACCTCTA
CCAAAGAAGTTCTCGATGCCACCCTGATACACCAGTCAATTACCGGACTGTACGAGACTCGCATCGACCT
GTCTCAGCTCGGCGGCGACGGTTCTGAATTCAGCCTGGGCAGCGGCTCCCCCAAGAAGAAGCGCAAGGTG
ACCGGTCATCATCACCATCACCATTGAGTTTAAACCCGCTGATCAGCCTCGACTGTGCCTTCTAGTTGCC
AGCCATCTGTTGTTTGCCCCTCCCCCGTGCCTTCCTTGACCCTGGAAGGTGCCACTCCCACTGTCCTTTC
CTAATAAAATGAGGAAATTGCATCGCATTGTCTGAGTAGGTGTCATTCTATTCTGGGGGGTGGGGTGGGG
CAGGACAGCAAGGGGGAGGATTGGGAAGACAATAGCAGGCATGCTGGGGATGCGGTGGGCTCTATGGCTT
CTGAGGCGGAAAGAACCAGCTGGGGCTCTAGGGGGTATCCCC
[124 nt withheld, positions 6833-6956]
C
[32 nt withheld, positions 6958-6989]
CA
[57 nt withheld, positions 6992-7048]
A
[49 nt withheld, positions 7050-7098]
CCTTTGACGTTGGAGTCCACGTTCTTT
[37 nt withheld, positions 7126-7162]
ACCCTATCTCGGTCTATTCTTTTGATTTATAAGGGATTTTGGGGATTTCGGCCTATTGGTTAAAAAATGA
GCTGATTTAACAAAAATTTAACGCGAATTAATTCTGTGGAATGTGTGTCAGTTAGGGTGTGGAAAGTCCC
CAGGCTCCCCAGGCAGGCAGAAGTATGCAAAGCATGCATCTCAATTAGTCAGCAACCAGGTGTGGAAAGT
CCCCAGGCTCCCCAGCAGGCAGAAGTATGCAAAGCATGCATCTCAATTAGTCAGCAACCATAGTCCCGCC
CCTAACTCCGCCCATCCCGCCCCTAACTCCGCCCAGTTCCGCCCATTCTCCGCCCCATGGCTGACTAATT
TTTTTTATTTATGCAGAGGCCGAGGCCGCCTCTGCCTCTGAGCTATTCCAGAAGTAGTGAGGAGGCTTTT
TTGGAGGCCTAGGCTTTTGCAAAAAGCTCCCGGGAGCTTGTATATCCATTTTCGGATCTGATCAGCACGT
GTTGACAATTAATCATCGGCATAGTATATCGGCATAGTATAATACGACAAGGTGAGGAACTAAACCATGG
CCAAGCCTTTGTCTCAAGAAGAATCCACCCTCATTGAAAGAGCAACGGCTACAATCAACAGCATCCCCAT
CTCTGAAGACTACAGCGTCGCCAGCGCAGCTCTCTCTAGCGACGGCCGCATCTTCACTGGTGTCAATGTA
TATCATTTTACTGGGGGACCTTGTGCAGAACTCGTGGTGCTGGGCACTGCTGCTGCTGCGGCAGCTGGCA
ACCTGACTTGTATCGTCGCGATCGGAAATGAGAACAGGGGCATCTTGAGCCCCTGCGGACGGTGTCGACA
GGTGCTTCTCGATCTGCATCCTGGGATCAAAGCGATAGTGAAGGACAGTGATGGACAGCCGACGGCAGTT
GGGATTCGTGAATTGCTGCCCTCTGGTTATGTGTGGGAGGGCTAAGCACTTCGTGGCCGAGGAGCAGGAC
TGACACGTGCTACGAGATTTCGATTCCACCGCCGCCTTCTATGAAAGGTTGGGCTTCGGAATCGTTTTCC
GGGACGCCGGCTGGATGATCCTCCAGCGCGGGGATCTCATGCTGGAGTTCTTCGCCCACCCCAACTTGTT
TATTGCAGCTTATAATGGTTACAAATAAAGCAATAGCATCACAAATTTCACAAATAAAGCATTTTTTTCA
CTGCATTCTAGTTGTGGTTTGTCCAAACTCATCAATGTATCTTATCATGTCTGTATACCGTCGACCTCTA
GCTAGAGCTTGGCGTAATCATGGTCATAGCTGTTTCCTGTGTGAAATTGTTATCCGCTCACAATTCCACA
CAACATACGAGCCGGAAGCATAAAGTGTAAAGCCTGGGGTGCCTAATGAGTGAGCTAACTCACATTAATT
GCGTTGCGCTCACTGCCCGCTTTCCAGTCGGGAAACCTGTCGTGCCAGCTGCATTAATGAATCGGCCAAC
GCGCGGGGAGAGGCGGTTTGCGTATTGGGCGCTCTTCCGCTTCCTCGCTCACTGACTCGCTGCGCTCGGT
CGTTCGGCTGCGGCGAGCGGTATCAGCTCACTCAAAGGCGGTAATACGGTTATCCACAGAATCAGGGGAT
AACGCAGGAAAGAACATGTGAGCAAAAGGCCAGCAAAAGGCCAGGAACCGTAAAAAGGCCGCGTTGCTGG
CGTTTTTCCATAGGCTCCGCCCCCCTGACGAGCATCACAAAAATCGACGCTCAAGTCAGAGGTGGCGAAA
CCCGACAGGACTATAAAGATACCAGGCGTTTCCCCCTGGAAGCTCCCTCGTGCGCTCTCCTGTTCCGACC
CTGCCGCTTACCGGATACCTGTCCGCCTTTCTCCCTTCGGGAAGCGTGGCGCTTTCTCAATGCTCACGCT
GTAGGTATCTCAGTTCGGTGTAGGTCGTTCGCTCCAAGCTGGGCTGTGTGCACGAACCCCCCGTTCAGCC
CGACCGCTGCGCCTTATCCGGTAACTATCGTCTTGAGTCCAACCCGGTAAGACACGACTTATCGCCACTG
GCAGCAGCCACTGGTAACAGGATTAGCAGAGCGAGGTATGTAGGCGGTGCTACAGAGTTCTTGAAGTGGT
GGCCTAACTACGGCTACACTAGAAGGACAGTATTTGGTATCTGCGCTCTGCTGAAGCCAGTTACCTTCGG
AAAAAGAGTTGGTAGCTCTTGATCCGGCAAACAAACCACCGCTGGTAGCGGTGGTTTTTTTGTTTGCAAG
CAGCAGATTACGCGCAGAAAAAAAGGATCTCAAGAAGATCCTTTGATCTTTTCTACGGGGTCTGACGCTC
AGTGGAACGAAAACTCACGTTAAGGGATTTTGGTCATGAGATTATCAAAAAGGATCTTCACCTAGATCCT
TTTAAATTAAAAATGAAGTTTTAAATCAATCTAAAGTATATATGAGTAAACTTGGTCTGACAGTTACCAA
TGCTTAATCAGTGAGGCACCTATCTCAGCGATCTGTCTATTTCGTTCATCCATAGTTGCCTGACTCCCCG
TCGTGTAGATAACTACGATACGGGAGGGCTTACCATCTGGCCCCAGTGCTGCAATGATACCGCGAGACCC
ACGCTCACCGGCTCCAGATTTATCAGCAATAAACCAGCCAGCCGGAAGGGCCGAGCGCAGAAGTGGTCCT
GCAACTTTATCCGCCTCCATCCAGTCTATTAATTGTTGCCGGGAAGCTAGAGTAAGTAGTTCGCCAGTTA
ATAGTTTGCGCAACGTTGTTGCCATTGCTACAGGCATCGTGGTGTCACGCTCGTCGTTTGGTATGGCTTC
ATTCAGCTCCGGTTCCCAACGATCAAGGCGAGTTACATGATCCCCCATGTTGTGCAAAAAAGCGGTTAGC
TCCTTCGGTCCTCCGATCGTTGTCAGAAGTAAGTTGGCCGCAGTGTTATCACTCATGGTTATGGCAGCAC
TGCATAATTCTCTTACTGTCATGCCATCCGTAAGATGCTTTTCTGTGACTGGTGAGTACTCAACCAAGTC
ATTCTGAGAATAGTGTATGCGGCGACCGAGTTGCTCTTGCCCGGCGTCAATACGGGATAATACCGCGCCA
CATAGCAGAACTTTAAAAGTGCTCATCATTGGAAAACGTTCTTCGGGGCGAAAACTCTCAAGGATCTTAC
CGCTGTTGAGATCCAGTTCGATGTAACCCACTCGTGCACCCAACTGATCTTCAGCATCTTTTACTTTCAC
CAGCGTTTCTGGGTGAGCAAAAACAGGAAGGCAAAATGCCGCAAAAAAGGGAATAAGGGCGACACGGAAA
TGTTGAATACTCATACTCTTCCTTTTTCAATATTATTGAAGCATTTATCAGGGTTATTGTCTCATGAGCG
GATACATATTTGAATGTATTTAGAAAAATAAACAAATAGGGGTTCCGCGCACATTTCCCCGAAAAGTGCC
ACCTGACGTC
Features (pLannotate 1.2.2; 24 found; start..end, strand, type, name):
     36..80      -  misc_feature   bom (fragment): basis of mobility region from pBR322
    235..614     +  enhancer       CMV enhancer: human cytomegalovirus immediate early enhancer
    615..818     +  promoter       CMV promoter: human cytomegalovirus (CMV) immediate early promoter
    814..847     +  LTR            5' LTR (truncated) (fragment): truncated 5' long terminal repeat (LTR) from HIV-1
    863..881     +  promoter       T7 promoter: promoter for bacteriophage T7 RNA polymerase
    994..1050    +  CDS            GCN4 (fragment): GCN4_YEAST - Also known as AAS101 From Saccharomyces cerevisiae (strain ATCC 204508 / S288c) (Baker's yeast).
   1696..1715    +  CDS            GCN4_v4 (fragment): GCN4 peptide optimized to improve solubility while preserving binding to an scFv-GFP fusion protein (Tanenbaum et al., 2014)
   2359..6459    +  CDS            cas9: CAS9_STRP1 - Also known as csn1 From Streptococcus pyogenes serotype M1.
   6563..6787    +  polyA_signal   bGH poly(A) signal: bovine growth hormone polyadenylation signal
   6791..6812    +  promoter       SV40 promoter (fragment): SV40 enhancer and early promoter
   6833..7261    +  rep_origin     f1 ori (sequence partly withheld): f1 bacteriophage origin of replication; arrow indicates direction of (+) strand synthesis
   7275..7605    +  promoter       SV40 promoter: SV40 enhancer and early promoter
   7653..7700    +  promoter       EM7 promoter: synthetic bacterial promoter&nbsp
   7719..8117    +  CDS            BSD: blasticidin S deaminase; Aspergillus terreus BSD; confers resistance to blasticidin
   8118..8145    +  CDS            BleoR (fragment): antibiotic-binding protein; Sh ble from Streptoalloteichus hindustanus; confers resistance to bleomycin, phleomycin, and Zeocin™
   8155..8280    +  CDS            ble (fragment): BLE_KLEPN - Experimental evidence at protein level: Swiss-Prot protein existence level 1. Binding protein with a strong affinity to the bleomycin family of antibiotics. Binds to CL990; an antimitotic-antibiotic compound. From Klebsiella pneumoniae.
   8275..8396    +  polyA_signal   SV40 poly(A) signal: SV40 polyadenylation signal
   8469..8485    -  protein_bind   lac operator: The lac repressor binds to the lac operator to inhibit transcription in E. coli. This inhibition can be relieved by adding lactose or isopropyl-β-D-thiogalactopyranoside (IPTG). lac repressor encoded by lacI
   8493..8523    -  promoter       lac promoter: promoter for the E. coli lac operon
   8538..8559    -  protein_bind   CAP binding site: CAP binding activates transcription in the presence of cAMP. E. coli catabolite activator protein
   8572..8664    -  CDS            lacI (fragment): lac repressor; lacI; The lac repressor binds to the lac operator to inhibit transcription in E. coli. This inhibition can be relieved by adding lactose or isopropyl-β-D-thiogalactopyranoside (IPTG).
   8847..9435    -  rep_origin     ori: high-copy-number ColE1/pMB1/pBR322/pUC origin of replication
   9606..10466   -  CDS            AmpR: β-lactamase; bla; confers resistance to ampicillin, carbenicillin, and related antibiotics
  10467..10571   -  promoter       AmpR promoter: bla
