>Addgene plasmid #113023 | pST1374-GCN4-dCas9 | addgene full sequence | sequence record 215970 | Addgene NGS Result
GACATTGATTATTGACTAGTTATTAATAGTAATCAATTACGGGGTCATTAGTTCATAGCCCATATATGGA
GTTCCGCGTTACATAACTTACGGTAAATGGCCCGCCTGGCTGACCGCCCAACGACCCCCGCCCATTGACG
TCAATAATGACGTATGTTCCCATAGTAACGCCAATAGGGACTTTCCATTGACGTCAATGGGTGGAGTATT
TACGGTAAACTGCCCACTTGGCAGTACATCAAGTGTATCATATGCCAAGTACGCCCCCTATTGACGTCAA
TGACGGTAAATGGCCCGCCTGGCATTATGCCCAGTACATGACCTTATGGGACTTTCCTACTTGGCAGTAC
ATCTACGTATTAGTCATCGCTATTACCATGGTGATGCGGTTTTGGCAGTACATCAATGGGCGTGGATAGC
GGTTTGACTCACGGGGATTTCCAAGTCTCCACCCCATTGACGTCAATGGGAGTTTGTTTTGGCACCAAAA
TCAACGGGACTTTCCAAAATGTCGTAACAACTCCGCCCCATTGACGCAAATGGGCGGTAGGCGTGTACGG
TGGGAGGTCTATATAAGCAGAGCTCTCTGGCTAACTAGAGAACCCACTGCTTACTGGCTTATCGAAATTA
ATACGACTCACTATAGGGAGACCCAAGCTGGCTAGCACCATGGGACCCAAGAAAAAACGCAAGGTGGAAG
ATCCTAAGAAAAAGCGGAAAGTGGACGGCATTGGTAGTGGGAGCAACGGCAGCAGCGGAGAGGAACTGCT
GAGCAAGAACTACCACCTGGAAAACGAGGTGGCCAGACTGAAGAAAGGCTCTGGCTCTGGCGGAAGCGGT
TCTGGCGGATCAGGATCTGGAAGTGGCGGCTCTGGAAGCGGAGGTTCTGGATCTGGCGAAGAACTGCTGT
CTAAGAATTATCACCTCGAGAACGAAGTGGCTCGGCTCAAGAAAGGCAGTGGCAGCGGAGGAAGTGGATC
CGGCGGTAGTGGTAGTGGAAGCGGCGGATCCGGCTCAGGCGGATCTGGTTCAGGGGAAGAACTCCTCTCC
AAAAACTACCATCTCGAGAATGAGGTCGCCCGCCTGAAAAAAGGATCAGGTTCCGGTGGTTCTGGCAGCG
GTGGTTCAGGCTCAGGCAGCGGCGGTAGCGGTAGCGGTGGAAGCGGAAGCGGAGAAGAACTTCTCAGCAA
AAATTACCACTTGGAGAATGAAGTTGCAAGACTCAAAAAAGGTTCCGGCAGTGGCGGCAGCGGCAGCGGC
GGATCTGGTAGTGGATCTGGTGGCAGTGGTTCAGGCGGAAGTGGTAGCGGAGAGGAATTGCTCTCAAAGA
ACTATCATTTGGAGAACGAGGTTGCACGCTTGAAGAAAGGCAGCGGATCAGGCGGATCTGGCAGCGGTGG
ATCTGGTTCTGGATCCGGCGGCTCCGGTAGTGGTGGAAGTGGCTCTGGGGAAGAATTGCTTAGCAAGAAT
TATCATCTTGAAAATGAGGTTGCCAGGCTTAAAAAAGGCAGTGGCTCCGGCGGATCCGGAAGCGGAGGCA
GCGGATCTGGATCTGGTGGTTCAGGATCTGGCGGTTCTGGTAGCGGGGAAGAACTGTTGAGTAAAAACTA
TCACCTTGAGAACGAGGTCGCAAGGTTGAAAAAAGGATCCGGCTCTGGCGGCTCCGGAAGTGGCGGATCT
GGCTCCGGTAGCGGAGGATCAGGATCCGGCGGAAGCGGATCAGGCGAGGAACTGCTTTCCAAAAATTACC
ACCTTGAAAACGAAGTCGCCCGCCTCAAGAAAGGTTCTGGCAGCGGAGGCTCTGGCAGTGGTGGTAGCGG
AAGTGGAAGTGGTGGCAGTGGTAGCGGTGGATCTGGAAGCGGCGAGGAACTCCTGTCAAAGAATTACCAT
CTCGAAAACGAGGTCGCAAGGCTCAAGAAAGGCTCAGGATCAGGCGGCTCTGGATCCGGCGGTTCTGGTT
CCGGCTCAGGTGGAAGTGGATCTGGCGGCTCAGGTTCCGGCGAAGAATTGCTTTCCAAGAACTACCATTT
GGAAAATGAAGTCGCTCGTTTGAAGAAAGGTTCAGGCTCCGGCCAGCGGCCGCAAGGTGGAGGTGGACCC
AAGAAGAAGCGCAAGGTGTCTAGAGACAAGAAATACTCTATTGGACTGGCTATCGGGACAAACTCCGTTG
GCTGGGCCGTCATAACCGACGAGTATAAGGTGCCAAGCAAGAAATTCAAGGTGCTGGGTAATACTGACCG
CCATTCAATCAAGAAGAACCTGATCGGAGCACTCCTCTTCGACTCCGGTGAAACCGCTGAAGCTACTCGG
CTGAAGCGGACCGCAAGGCGGAGATACACCCGCCGCAAGAATCGGATATGTTATCTGCAAGAGATCTTTA
GCAACGAAATGGCTAAGGTGGACGACTCCTTCTTTCACCGCCTGGAAGAGAGCTTTCTGGTGGAGGAGGA
TAAGAAACACGAGAGGCACCCTATATTCGGAAATATCGTGGATGAGGTGGCTTACCATGAAAAGTATCCT
ACAATCTACCATCTGAGGAAGAAGCTGGTGGACAGCACCGATAAAGCAGACCTGAGGCTCATCTATCTGG
CCCTGGCTCATATGATAAAGTTTAGAGGACACTTTCTGATCGAGGGCGACCTGAATCCCGATAATTCCGA
TGTGGATAAACTCTTCATTCAACTGGTGCAGACATATAACCAACTGTTCGAGGAGAATCCCATAAACGCT
TCTGGTGTGGATGCCAAGGCTATTCTGTCCGCTCGGCTGTCCAAGTCACGCAGACTGGAGAATCTGATTG
CCCAACTGCCAGGAGAAAAGAAGAACGGCCTGTTTGGGAACCTCATCGCCCTGAGCCTGGGCCTGACACC
TAACTTCAAGTCCAATTTTGATCTGGCCGAAGATGCTAAACTCCAGCTCTCCAAGGACACCTATGACGAT
GATCTGGACAACCTGCTCGCACAGATAGGCGACCAGTACGCCGATCTCTTTCTGGCTGCTAAGAATCTCT
CCGACGCCATTCTGCTGAGCGACATACTCCGGGTCAACACTGAGATCACCAAAGCACCTCTGAGCGCCTC
CATGATAAAACGCTATGATGAACACCATCAAGACCTGACTCTGCTCAAAGCCCTCGTGAGGCAACAGCTG
CCAGAGAAGTACAAAGAGATATTCTTCGACCAGAGCAAGAATGGATATGCCGGATACATCGATGGCGGAG
CATCACAGGAAGAATTTTACAAGTTCATCAAACCAATCCTCGAGAAGATGGACGGTACTGAAGAGCTGCT
GGTGAAGCTGAACAGGGAGGACCTGCTGAGGAAGCAGAGGACCTTTGATAATGGCTCCATTCCACATCAG
ATACACCTGGGAGAGCTGCATGCAATCCTCCGCAGGCAGGAGGATTTCTATCCTTTCCTGAAGGATAACC
GGGAGAAGATAGAGAAGATCCTGACCTTCAGGATCCCTTATTACGTCGGCCCTCTGGCTAGAGGCAACTC
CCGCTTCGCTTGGATGACCAGGAAATCTGAGGAGACAATTACTCCTTGGAACTTCGAAGAGGTCGTGGAT
AAGGGCGCAAGCGCCCAGTCATTCATCGAACGGATGACCAATTTCGATAAGAACCTGCCAAACGAGAAGG
TCCTGCCCAAACATTCACTCCTGTACGAGTATTTCACCGTCTATAACGAGCTGACTAAAGTGAAGTACGT
GACCGAGGGCATGAGGAAGCCTGCCTTCCTGTCCGGAGAGCAGAAGAAGGCTATCGTTGATCTGCTCTTC
AAGACTAATAGAAAGGTGACAGTGAAGCAGCTCAAGGAGGATTACTTTAAGAAGATCGAATGCTTTGACT
CAGTGGAAATCTCTGGCGTGGAGGACCGCTTTAATGCCAGCCTGGGCACTTACCATGATCTGCTGAAGAT
AATCAAAGACAAAGATTTCCTCGATAATGAGGAGAACGAGGACATCCTGGAAGATATCGTGCTGACCCTG
ACTCTGTTCGAGGATAGAGAGATGATCGAAGAGCGCCTGAAGACCTATGCCCATCTGTTTGACGATAAAG
TCATGAAACAGCTCAAGCGGCGGCGCTACACTGGGTGGGGTAGACTCTCCAGGAAACTCATAAACGGCAT
CCGCGACAAACAGAGCGGAAAGACCATCCTGGATTTCCTGAAATCCGACGGATTCGCTAACAGGAACTTC
ATGCAACTGATTCACGATGACTCTCTGACATTTAAAGAGGACATCCAGAAGGCACAGGTGAGCGGTCAAG
GCGACAGCCTGCACGAGCACATCGCCAACCTCGCTGGATCACCCGCCATAAAGAAGGGAATACTGCAGAC
AGTCAAGGTCGTGGACGAACTCGTCAAAGTGATGGGTCGGCACAAGCCAGAGAATATCGTTATCGAAATG
GCAAGGGAGAACCAAACCACCCAGAAGGGCCAGAAGAACTCTCGGGAACGGATGAAAAGAATCGAAGAGG
GAATTAAGGAGCTGGGATCTCAGATACTGAAGGAGCACCCTGTGGAGAATACACAGCTCCAGAACGAGAA
ACTCTACCTGTACTACCTCCAGAACGGGCGGGACATGTACGTTGACCAGGAACTCGACATCAACCGGCTG
TCCGATTATGACGTGGACGCTATTGTTCCACAGTCCTTCCTCAAAGATGACTCCATTGACAACAAGGTGC
TGACCAGATCCGATAAGGCCCGCGGTAAGTCTGACAATGTTCCATCAGAAGAGGTGGTCAAGAAGATGAA
GAATTACTGGCGGCAGCTCCTCAACGCCAAACTGATCACCCAGCGGAAGTTTGACAATCTGACTAAGGCA
GAAAGAGGAGGTCTGAGCGAACTCGACAAGGCCGGCTTTATTAAGAGGCAACTGGTCGAAACACGCCAGA
TTACCAAACACGTGGCACAAATCCTCGACTCTAGGATGAACACTAAGTACGATGAGAACGATAAGCTGAT
CAGGGAAGTGAAAGTGATAACTCTGAAGAGCAAGCTGGTGTCTGACTTCCGGAAGGACTTTCAATTCTAC
AAAGTTCGCGAAATAAACAATTACCATCATGCTCACGATGCCTATCTCAATGCTGTCGTTGGCACCGCCC
TGATCAAGAAATACCCTAAACTGGAGTCTGAGTTCGTGTACGGTGACTATAAAGTCTACGATGTGAGGAA
GATGATAGCAAAGTCTGAGCAAGAGATTGGCAAAGCCACCGCCAAGTACTTCTTCTACTCTAATATCATG
AATTTCTTTAAGACTGAGATAACCCTGGCTAACGGCGAAATCCGGAAGCGCCCACTGATCGAAACAAACG
GAGAAACAGGAGAAATCGTGTGGGATAAAGGCAGGGACTTCGCAACTGTGCGGAAGGTGCTGTCCATGCC
ACAAGTCAATATCGTGAAGAAGACCGAAGTGCAGACCGGCGGATTCTCAAAGGAGAGCATCCTGCCAAAG
CGGAACTCTGACAAGCTGATCGCCAGGAAGAAAGATTGGGACCCAAAGAAGTATGGCGGTTTCGATTCCC
CTACAGTGGCTTATTCCGTTCTGGTCGTGGCAAAAGTGGAGAAAGGCAAGTCCAAGAAACTCAAGTCTGT
TAAGGAGCTGCTCGGAATTACTATTATGGAGAGATCCAGCTTCGAGAAGAATCCAATCGATTTCCTGGAA
GCTAAGGGCTATAAAGAAGTGAAGAAAGATCTCATCATCAAACTGCCCAAGTACTCTCTCTTTGAGCTGG
AGAATGGTAGGAAGCGGATGCTGGCCTCCGCCGGAGAGCTGCAGAAAGGAAACGAGCTGGCTCTGCCCTC
CAAATACGTGAACTTCCTGTATCTGGCCTCCCACTACGAGAAACTCAAAGGTAGCCCTGAAGACAATGAG
CAGAAGCAACTCTTTGTTGAGCAACATAAACACTACCTGGACGAAATCATTGAACAGATTAGCGAGTTCA
GCAAGCGGGTTATTCTGGCCGATGCAAACCTCGATAAAGTGCTGAGCGCATATAATAAGCACAGGGACAA
GCCAATTCGCGAACAAGCAGAGAATATTATCCACCTCTTTACTCTGACTAATCTGGGCGCTCCTGCTGCC
TTCAAGTATTTCGATACAACTATTGACAGGAAGCGGTACACCTCTACCAAAGAAGTTCTCGATGCCACCC
TGATACACCAGTCAATTACCGGACTGTACGAGACTCGCATCGACCTGTCTCAGCTCGGCGGCGACGGTTC
TGAATTCAGCCTGGGCAGCGGCTCCCCCAAGAAGAAGCGCAAGGTGACCGGTCATCATCACCATCACCAT
TGAGTTTAAACCCGCTGATCAGCCTCGACTGTGCCTTCTAGTTGCCAGCCATCTGTTGTTTGCCCCTCCC
CCGTGCCTTCCTTGACCCTGGAAGGTGCCACTCCCACTGTCCTTTCCTAATAAAATGAGGAAATTGCATC
GCATTGTCTGAGTAGGTGTCATTCTATTCTGGGGGGTGGGGTGGGGCAGGACAGCAAGGGGGAGGATTGG
GAAGACAATAGCAGGCATGCTGGGGATGCGGTGGGCTCTATGGCTTCTGAGGCGGAAAGAACCAGCTGGG
GCTCTAGGGGGTATCCCC
[124 nt withheld, positions 6599-6722]
C
[91 nt withheld, positions 6724-6814]
A
[49 nt withheld, positions 6816-6864]
CCTTTGACGTTGGAGTCCACGTTCTTT
[37 nt withheld, positions 6892-6928]
ACCCTATCTCGGTCTATTCTTTTGATTTATAAGGGATTTTGCCGATTTCGGCCTATTGGTTAAAAAATGA
GCTGATTTAACAAAAATTTAACGCGAATTAATTCTGTGGAATGTGTGTCAGTTAGGGTGTGGAAAGTCCC
CAGGCTCCCCAGCAGGCAGAAGTATGCAAAGCATGCATCTCAATTAGTCAGCAACCAGGTGTGGAAAGTC
CCCAGGCTCCCCAGCAGGCAGAAGTATGCAAAGCATGCATCTCAATTAGTCAGCAACCATAGTCCCGCCC
CTAACTCCGCCCATCCCGCCCCTAACTCCGCCCAGTTCCGCCCATTCTCCGCCCCATGGCTGACTAATTT
TTTTTATTTATGCAGAGGCCGAGGCCGCCTCTGCCTCTGAGCTATTCCAGAAGTAGTGAGGAGGCTTTTT
TGGAGGCCTAGGCTTTTGCAAAAAGCTCCCGGGAGCTTGTATATCCATTTTCGGATCTGATCAGCACGTG
TTGACAATTAATCATCGGCATAGTATATCGGCATAGTATAATACGACAAGGTGAGGAACTAAACCATGGC
CAAGCCTTTGTCTCAAGAAGAATCCACCCTCATTGAAAGAGCAACGGCTACAATCAACAGCATCCCCATC
TCTGAAGACTACAGCGTCGCCAGCGCAGCTCTCTCTAGCGACGGCCGCATCTTCACTGGTGTCAATGTAT
ATCATTTTACTGGGGGACCTTGTGCAGAACTCGTGGTGCTGGGCACTGCTGCTGCTGCGGCAGCTGGCAA
CCTGACTTGTATCGTCGCGATCGGAAATGAGAACAGGGGCATCTTGAGCCCCTGCGGACGGTGCCGACAG
GTGCTTCTCGATCTGCATCCTGGGATCAAAGCCATAGTGAAGGACAGTGATGGACAGCCGACGGCAGTTG
GGATTCGTGAATTGCTGCCCTCTGGTTATGTGTGGGAGGGCTAAGCACTTCGTGGCCGAGGAGCAGGACT
GACACGTGCTACGAGATTTCGATTCCACCGCCGCCTTCTATGAAAGGTTGGGCTTCGGAATCGTTTTCCG
GGACGCCGGCTGGATGATCCTCCAGCGCGGGGATCTCATGCTGGAGTTCTTCGCCCACCCCAACTTGTTT
ATTGCAGCTTATAATGGTTACAAATAAAGCAATAGCATCACAAATTTCACAAATAAAGCATTTTTTTCAC
TGCATTCTAGTTGTGGTTTGTCCAAACTCATCAATGTATCTTATCATGTCTGTATACCGTCGACCTCTAG
CTAGAGCTTGGCGTAATCATGGTCATAGCTGTTTCCTGTGTGAAATTGTTATCCGCTCACAATTCCACAC
AACATACGAGCCGGAAGCATAAAGTGTAAAGCCTGGGGTGCCTAATGAGTGAGCTAACTCACATTAATTG
CGTTGCGCTCACTGCCCGCTTTCCAGTCGGGAAACCTGTCGTGCCAGCTGCATTAATGAATCGGCCAACG
CGCGGGGAGAGGCGGTTTGCGTATTGGGCGCTCTTCCGCTTCCTCGCTCACTGACTCGCTGCGCTCGGTC
GTTCGGCTGCGGCGAGCGGTATCAGCTCACTCAAAGGCGGTAATACGGTTATCCACAGAATCAGGGGATA
ACGCAGGAAAGAACATGTGAGCAAAAGGCCAGCAAAAGGCCAGGAACCGTAAAAAGGCCGCGTTGCTGGC
GTTTTTCCATAGGCTCCGCCCCCCTGACGAGCATCACAAAAATCGACGCTCAAGTCAGAGGTGGCGAAAC
CCGACAGGACTATAAAGATACCAGGCGTTTCCCCCTGGAAGCTCCCTCGTGCGCTCTCCTGTTCCGACCC
TGCCGCTTACCGGATACCTGTCCGCCTTTCTCCCTTCGGGAAGCGTGGCGCTTTCTCATAGCTCACGCTG
TAGGTATCTCAGTTCGGTGTAGGTCGTTCGCTCCAAGCTGGGCTGTGTGCACGAACCCCCCGTTCAGCCC
GACCGCTGCGCCTTATCCGGTAACTATCGTCTTGAGTCCAACCCGGTAAGACACGACTTATCGCCACTGG
CAGCAGCCACTGGTAACAGGATTAGCAGAGCGAGGTATGTAGGCGGTGCTACAGAGTTCTTGAAGTGGTG
GCCTAACTACGGCTACACTAGAAGAACAGTATTTGGTATCTGCGCTCTGCTGAAGCCAGTTACCTTCGGA
AAAAGAGTTGGTAGCTCTTGATCCGGCAAACAAACCACCGCTGGTAGCGGTGGTTTTTTTGTTTGCAAGC
AGCAGATTACGCGCAGAAAAAAAGGATCTCAAGAAGATCCTTTGATCTTTTCTACGGGGTCTGACGCTCA
GTGGAACGAAAACTCACGTTAAGGGATTTTGGTCATGAGATTATCAAAAAGGATCTTCACCTAGATCCTT
TTAAATTAAAAATGAAGTTTTAAATCAATCTAAAGTATATATGAGTAAACTTGGTCTGACAGTTACCAAT
GCTTAATCAGTGAGGCACCTATCTCAGCGATCTGTCTATTTCGTTCATCCATAGTTGCCTGACTCCCCGT
CGTGTAGATAACTACGATACGGGAGGGCTTACCATCTGGCCCCAGTGCTGCAATGATACCGCGAGACCCA
CGCTCACCGGCTCCAGATTTATCAGCAATAAACCAGCCAGCCGGAAGGGCCGAGCGCAGAAGTGGTCCTG
CAACTTTATCCGCCTCCATCCAGTCTATTAATTGTTGCCGGGAAGCTAGAGTAAGTAGTTCGCCAGTTAA
TAGTTTGCGCAACGTTGTTGCCATTGCTACAGGCATCGTGGTGTCACGCTCGTCGTTTGGTATGGCTTCA
TTCAGCTCCGGTTCCCAACGATCAAGGCGAGTTACATGATCCCCCATGTTGTGCAAAAAAGCGGTTAGCT
CCTTCGGTCCTCCGATCGTTGTCAGAAGTAAGTTGGCCGCAGTGTTATCACTCATGGTTATGGCAGCACT
GCATAATTCTCTTACTGTCATGCCATCCGTAAGATGCTTTTCTGTGACTGGTGAGTACTCAACCAAGTCA
TTCTGAGAATAGTGTATGCGGCGACCGAGTTGCTCTTGCCCGGCGTCAATACGGGATAATACCGCGCCAC
ATAGCAGAACTTTAAAAGTGCTCATCATTGGAAAACGTTCTTCGGGGCGAAAACTCTCAAGGATCTTACC
GCTGTTGAGATCCAGTTCGATGTAACCCACTCGTGCACCCAACTGATCTTCAGCATCTTTTACTTTCACC
AGCGTTTCTGGGTGAGCAAAAACAGGAAGGCAAAATGCCGCAAAAAAGGGAATAAGGGCGACACGGAAAT
GTTGAATACTCATACTCTTCCTTTTTCAATATTATTGAAGCATTTATCAGGGTTATTGTCTCATGAGCGG
ATACATATTTGAATGTATTTAGAAAAATAAACAAATAGGGGTTCCGCGCACATTTCCCCGAAAAGTGCCA
CCTGACGTCGACGGATCGGGAGATCTCCCGATCCCCTATGGTGCACTCTCAGTACAATCTGCTCTGATGC
CGCATAGTTAAGCCAGTATCTGCTCCCTGCTTGTGTGTTGGAGGTCGCTGAGTAGTGCGCGAGCAAAATT
TAAGCTACAACAAGGCAAGGCTTGACCGACAATTGCATGAAGAATCTGCTTAGGGTTAGGCGTTTTGCGC
TGCTTCGCGATGTACGGGCCAGATATACGCGTT
Features (pLannotate 1.2.2; 24 found; start..end, strand, type, name):
      1..380     +  enhancer       CMV enhancer: human cytomegalovirus immediate early enhancer
    381..584     +  promoter       CMV promoter: human cytomegalovirus (CMV) immediate early promoter
    580..613     +  LTR            5' LTR (truncated) (fragment): truncated 5' long terminal repeat (LTR) from HIV-1
    629..647     +  promoter       T7 promoter: promoter for bacteriophage T7 RNA polymerase
    760..816     +  CDS            GCN4 (fragment): GCN4_YEAST - Also known as AAS101 From Saccharomyces cerevisiae (strain ATCC 204508 / S288c) (Baker's yeast).
   1462..1481    +  CDS            GCN4_v4 (fragment): GCN4 peptide optimized to improve solubility while preserving binding to an scFv-GFP fusion protein (Tanenbaum et al., 2014)
   2125..6225    +  CDS            cas9: CAS9_STRP1 - Also known as csn1 From Streptococcus pyogenes serotype M1.
   6329..6553    +  polyA_signal   bGH poly(A) signal: bovine growth hormone polyadenylation signal
   6557..6578    +  promoter       SV40 promoter (fragment): SV40 enhancer and early promoter
   6599..7027    +  rep_origin     f1 ori (sequence partly withheld): f1 bacteriophage origin of replication; arrow indicates direction of (+) strand synthesis
   7041..7370    +  promoter       SV40 promoter: SV40 enhancer and early promoter
   7418..7465    +  promoter       EM7 promoter: synthetic bacterial promoter&nbsp
   7484..7882    +  CDS            BSD: blasticidin S deaminase; Aspergillus terreus BSD; confers resistance to blasticidin
   7883..7910    +  CDS            BleoR (fragment): antibiotic-binding protein; Sh ble from Streptoalloteichus hindustanus; confers resistance to bleomycin, phleomycin, and Zeocin™
   7920..8045    +  CDS            ble (fragment): BLE_KLEPN - Experimental evidence at protein level: Swiss-Prot protein existence level 1. Binding protein with a strong affinity to the bleomycin family of antibiotics. Binds to CL990; an antimitotic-antibiotic compound. From Klebsiella pneumoniae.
   8040..8161    +  polyA_signal   SV40 poly(A) signal: SV40 polyadenylation signal
   8234..8250    -  protein_bind   lac operator: The lac repressor binds to the lac operator to inhibit transcription in E. coli. This inhibition can be relieved by adding lactose or isopropyl-β-D-thiogalactopyranoside (IPTG). lac repressor encoded by lacI
   8258..8288    -  promoter       lac promoter: promoter for the E. coli lac operon
   8303..8324    -  protein_bind   CAP binding site: CAP binding activates transcription in the presence of cAMP. E. coli catabolite activator protein
   8337..8429    -  CDS            lacI (fragment): lac repressor; lacI; The lac repressor binds to the lac operator to inhibit transcription in E. coli. This inhibition can be relieved by adding lactose or isopropyl-β-D-thiogalactopyranoside (IPTG).
   8612..9200    -  rep_origin     ori: high-copy-number ColE1/pMB1/pBR322/pUC origin of replication
   9371..10231   -  CDS            AmpR: β-lactamase; bla; confers resistance to ampicillin, carbenicillin, and related antibiotics
  10232..10336   -  promoter       AmpR promoter: bla
  10395..10447   -  misc_feature   bom (fragment): basis of mobility region from pBR322
