[The description below was written by a language model from this plasmid's Addgene catalogue record and pLannotate feature annotations shown in this document.]
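Description:
pST1374-GCN4-dCas9 is a mammalian expression plasmid of about 10.6 kb built on the pST1374 backbone. It is propagated in E. coli as a high-copy plasmid through a ColE1/pUC-type origin with ampicillin resistance (AmpR under its own bla promoter), and it also carries an f1 phage origin. For selection in mammalian cells the backbone provides a blasticidin S deaminase (BSD) cassette driven by the SV40 enhancer/early promoter, with an adjacent EM7 bacterial promoter, and terminated by the SV40 poly(A) signal. The short bleomycin-resistance fragments annotated just after BSD appear to be leftover backbone sequence rather than a functional marker. The two sequence records, one from the depositor and one from repository sequencing, differ by a single nucleotide in length and in their start coordinate, and they give the same feature map.

The payload is a single open reading frame transcribed from the CMV enhancer/promoter and ending at the bGH polyadenylation signal. A T7 promoter lies upstream of the coding region. The record describes the insert as 2xNLS-10xGCN4-NLS-dCas9-NLS: an array of ten GCN4 peptide epitopes from yeast fused to the N-terminus of Streptococcus pyogenes Cas9 and flanked by nuclear localization signals. The automated annotation detects only two fragments of this repeat array. The Cas9 portion carries D10A, D839A, H840A and N863A substitutions, which make it catalytically dead, so it binds DNA under guide RNA direction without cutting. The GCN4 repeats form a SunTag-style scaffold that recruits multiple copies of effector proteins fused to a matching anti-GCN4 scFv. The associated publication concerns the BE-PLUS base editing system, so the plasmid likely serves as the DNA-targeting scaffold component. The guide RNA and the scFv-effector fusions are not encoded here and must be supplied separately.
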