Addgene plasmid #113023: pST1374-GCN4-dCas9
Purpose: Expresses GCN4-dCas9 in mammalian cells
Depositing lab: Xingxu Huang. Depositing organization: ShanghaiTech University. Publication: BE-PLUS: a new base editing tool with broadened editing window and enhanced fidelity. Jiang W, Feng S, Huang S, Yu W, Li G, Yang G, Liu Y, Zhang Y, Zhang L, Hou Y, Chen J, Chen J, Huang X. Cell Res. 2018 Jun 6. pii: 10.1038/s41422-018-0052-4. doi: 10.1038/s41422-018-0052-4. PubMed 29875396.
Backbone
  Vector backbone: pST1374
  Backbone size w/o insert (bp): 4968
  Vector type: Mammalian Expression
Growth in bacteria
  Bacterial resistance: Ampicillin, 100 μg/mL
  Growth temperature: 37°C
  Growth strain: DH5alpha
  Copy number: High Copy
Gene/Insert
  Gene/Insert name: GCN4-dCas9 (alt name: 2xNLS-10xGCN4-NLS-dCas9-NLS)
  Species: S. cerevisiae (budding yeast); S. pyogenes
  Insert size (bp): 5634
  Mutation: D10A, D839A, H840A, N863A
  Entrez Gene: GCN4 (a.k.a. YEL009C, AAS101, AAS3, ARG9)
  Promoter: CMV
  Cloning method: Restriction Enzyme; 5′ cloning site unknown (unknown if destroyed); 3′ cloning site unknown (unknown if destroyed)
  Sequencing primers: 5′ CMV-fwd; 3′ BGH-rev
Terms and licenses: Academic/Nonprofit Terms; Industry Terms: Not Available to Industry
How to cite: pST1374-GCN4-dCas9 was a gift from Xingxu Huang (Addgene plasmid # 113023 ; http://n2t.net/addgene:113023 ; RRID:Addgene_113023)
